>Addgene plasmid #223213 | pHR-GAL4-UAS-activemTGFb1-IRES-mCherry-PGK-BFP | addgene full sequence | sequence record 451600 | Addgene NGS Result
CGCCTTCGCCCTCAGACGAGTCGGATCTCCCTTTGGGCCGCCTCCCCGCATCGATACCGTCGACCTCGAG
GGAATTAATTCGAGCTCGGTACCTTTAAGACCAATGACTTACAAGGCAGCTGTAGATCTTAGCCACTTTT
TAAAAGAAAAGGGGGGACTGGAAGGGCTAATTCACTCCCAACGAAGACAAGATCTGCTTTTTGCTTGTAC
TGGGTCTCTCTGGTTAGACCAGATCTGAGCCTGGGAGCTCTCTGGCTAACTAGGGAACCCACTGCTTAAG
CCTCAATAAAGCTTGCCTTGAGTGCTTCAAGTAGTGTGTGCCCGTCTGTTGTGTGACTCTGGTAACTAGA
GATCCCTCAGACCCTTTTAGTCAGTGTGGAAAATCTCTAGCAGCATCTAGAATTAATTCCGTGTATTCTA
TAGTGTCACCTAAATCGTATGTGTATGATACATAAGGTTATGTATTAATTGTAGCCGCGTTCTAACGACA
ATATGTACAAGCCTAATTGTGTAGCATCTGGCTTACTGAAGCAGACCCTATCATCTCTCTCGTAAACTGC
CGTCAGAGTCGGTTTGGTTGGACGAACCTTCTGAGTTTCTGGTAACGCCGTCCCGCACCCGGAAATGGTC
AGCGAACCAATCAGCAGGGTCATCGCTAGCCAGATCCTCTACGCCGGACGCATCGTGGCCGGCATCACCG
GCGCCACAGGTGCGGTTGCTGGCGCCTATATCGCCGACATCACCGATGGGGAAGATCGGGCTCGCCACTT
CGGGCTCATGAGCGCTTGTTTCGGCGTGGGTATGGTGGCAGGCCCCGTGGCCGGGGGACTGTTGGGCGCC
ATCTCCTTGCATGCACCATTCCTTGCGGCGGCGGTGCTCAACGGCCTCAACCTACTACTGGGCTGCTTCC
TAATGCAGGAGTCGCATAAGGGAGAGCGTCGAATGGTGCACTCTCAGTACAATCTGCTCTGATGCCGCAT
AGTTAAGCCAGCCCCGACACCCGCCAACACCCGCTGACGCGCCCTGACGGGCTTGTCTGCTCCCGGCATC
CGCTTACAGACAAGCTGTGACCGTCTCCGGGAGCTGCATGTGTCAGAGGTTTTCACCGTCATCACCGAAA
CGCGCGAGACGAAAGGGCCTCGTGATACGCCTATTTTTATAGGTTAATGTCATGATAATAATGGTTTCTT
AGACGTCAGGTGGCACTTTTCGGGGAAATGTGCGCGGAACCCCTATTTGTTTATTTTTCTAAATACATTC
AAATATGTATCCGCTCATGAGACAATAACCCTGATAAATGCTTCAATAATATTGAAAAAGGAAGAGTATG
AGTATTCAACATTTCCGTGTCGCCCTTATTCCCTTTTTTGCGGCATTTTGCCTTCCTGTTTTTGCTCACC
CAGAAACGCTGGTGAAAGTAAAAGATGCTGAAGATCAGTTGGGTGCACGAGTGGGTTACATCGAACTGGA
TCTCAACAGCGGTAAGATCCTTGAGAGTTTTCGCCCCGAAGAACGTTTTCCAATGATGAGCACTTTTAAA
GTTCTGCTATGTGGCGCGGTATTATCCCGTATTGACGCCGGGCAAGAGCAACTCGGTCGCCGCATACACT
ATTCTCAGAATGACTTGGTTGAGTACTCACCAGTCACAGAAAAGCATCTTACGGATGGCATGACAGTAAG
AGAATTATGCAGTGCTGCCATAACCATGAGTGATAACACTGCGGCCAACTTACTTCTGACAACGATCGGA
GGACCGAAGGAGCTAACCGCTTTTTTGCACAACATGGGGGATCATGTAACTCGCCTTGATCGTTGGGAAC
CGGAGCTGAATGAAGCCATACCAAACGACGAGCGTGACACCACGATGCCTGTAGCAATGGCAACAACGTT
GCGCAAACTATTAACTGGCGAACTACTTACTCTAGCTTCCCGGCAACAATTAATAGACTGGATGGAGGCG
GATAAAGTTGCAGGACCACTTCTGCGCTCGGCCCTTCCGGCTGGCTGGTTTATTGCTGATAAATCTGGAG
CCGGTGAGCGTGGGTCTCGCGGTATCATTGCAGCACTGGGGCCAGATGGTAAGCCCTCCCGTATCGTAGT
TATCTACACGACGGGGAGTCAGGCAACTATGGATGAACGAAATAGACAGATCGCTGAGATAGGTGCCTCA
CTGATTAAGCATTGGTAACTGTCAGACCAAGTTTACTCATATATACTTTAGATTGATTTAAAACTTCATT
TTTAATTTAAAAGGATCTAGGTGAAGATCCTTTTTGATAATCTCATGACCAAAATCCCTTAACGTGAGTT
TTCGTTCCACTGAGCGTCAGACCCCGTAGAAAAGATCAAAGGATCTTCTTGAGATCCTTTTTTTCTGCGC
GTAATCTGCTGCTTGCAAACAAAAAAACCACCGCTACCAGCGGTGGTTTGTTTGCCGGATCAAGAGCTAC
CAACTCTTTTTCCGAAGGTAACTGGCTTCAGCAGAGCGCAGATACCAAATACTGTTCTTCTAGTGTAGCC
GTAGTTAGGCCACCACTTCAAGAACTCTGTAGCACCGCCTACATACCTCGCTCTGCTAATCCTGTTACCA
GTGGCTGCTGCCAGTGGCGATAAGTCGTGTCTTACCGGGTTGGACTCAAGACGATAGTTACCGGATAAGG
CGCAGCGGTCGGGCTGAACGGGGGGTTCGTGCACACAGCCCAGCTTGGAGCGAACGACCTACACCGAACT
GAGATACCTACAGCGTGAGCTATGAGAAAGCGCCACGCTTCCCGAAGGGAGAAAGGCGGACAGGTATCCG
GTAAGCGGCAGGGTCGGAACAGGAGAGCGCACGAGGGAGCTTCCAGGGGGAAACGCCTGGTATCTTTATA
GTCCTGTCGGGTTTCGCCACCTCTGACTTGAGCGTCGATTTTTGTGATGCTCGTCAGGGGGGCGGAGCCT
ATGGAAAAACGCCAGCAACGCGGCCTTTTTACGGTTCCTGGCCTTTTGCTGGCCTTTTGCTCACATGTTC
TTTCCTGCGTTATCCCCTGATTCTGTGGATAACCGTATTACCGCCTTTGAGTGAGCTGATACCGCTCGCC
GCAGCCGAACGACCGAGCGCAGCGAGTCAGTGAGCGAGGAAGCGGAAGAGCGCCCAATACGCAAACCGCC
TCTCCCCGCGCGTTGGCCGATTCATTAATGCAGCTGTGGAATGTGTGTCAGTTAGGGTGTGGAAAGTCCC
CAGGCTCCCCAGCAGGCAGAAGTATGCAAAGCATGCATCTCAATTAGTCAGCAACCAGGTGTGGAAAGTC
CCCAGGCTCCCCAGCAGGCAGAAGTATGCAAAGCATGCATCTCAATTAGTCAGCAACCATAGTCCCGCCC
CTAACTCCGCCCATCCCGCCCCTAACTCCGCCCAGTTCCGCCCATTCTCCGCCCCATGGCTGACTAATTT
TTTTTATTTATGCAGAGGCCGAGGCCGCCTCGGCCTCTGAGCTATTCCAGAAGTAGTGAGGAGGCTTTTT
TGGAGGCCTAGGCTTTTGCAAAAAGCTTGGACACAAGACAGGCTTGCGAGATATGTTTGAGAATACCACT
TTATCCCGCGTCAGGGAGAGGCAGTGCGTAAAAAGACGCGGACTCATGTGAAATACTGGTTTTTAGTGCG
CCAGATCTCTATAATCTCGCGCAACCTATTTTCCCCTCGAACACTTTTTAAGCCGTAGATAAACAGGCTG
GGACACTTCACATGAGCGAAAAATACATCGTCACCTGGGACATGTTGCAGATCCATGCACGTAAACTCGC
AAGCCGACTGATGCCTTCTGAACAATGGAAAGGCATTATTGCCGTAAGCCGTGGCGGTCTGTACCGGGTG
CGTTACTGGCGCGTGAACTGGGTATTCGTCATGTCGATACCGTTTGTATTTCCAGCTACGATCACGACAA
CCAGCGCGAGCTTAAAGTGCTGAAACGCGCAGAAGGCGATGGCGAAGGCTTCATCGTTATTGATGACCTG
GTGGATACCGGTGGTACTGCGGTTGCGATTCGTGAAATGTATCCAAAAGCGCACTTTGTCACCATCTTCG
CAAAACCGGCTGGTCGTCCGCTGGTTGATGACTATGTTGTTGATATCCCGCAAGATACCTGGATTGAACA
GCCGTGGGATATGGGCGTCGTATTCGTCCCGCCAATCTCCGGTCGCTAATCTTTTCAACGCCTGGCACTG
CCGGGCGTTGTTCTTTTTAACTTCAGGCGGGTTACAATAGTTTCCAGTAAGTATTCTGGAGGCTGCATCC
ATGACACAGGCAAACCTGAGCGAAACCCTGTTCAAACCCCGCTTTAAACATCCTGAAACCTCGACGCTAG
TCCGCCGCTTTAATCACGGCGCACAACCGCCTGTGCAGTCGGCCCTTGATGGTAAAACCATCCCTCACTG
GTATCGCATGATTAACCGTCTGATGTGGATCTGGCGCGGCATTGACCCACGCGAAATCCTCGACGTCCAG
GCACGTATTGTGATGAGCGATGCCGAACGTACCGACGATGATTTATACGATACGGTGATTGGCTACCGTG
GCGGCAACTGGATTTATGAGTGGGCCCCGGATCTTTGTGAAGGAACCTTACTTCTGTGGTGTGACATAAT
TGGACAAACTACCTACAGAGATTTAAAGCTCTAAGGTAAATATAAAATTTTTAAGTGTATAATGTGTTAA
ACTACTGATTCTAATTGTTTGTGTATTTTAGATTCCAACCTATGGAACTGATGAATGGGAGCAGTGGTGG
AATGCCTTTAATGAGGAAAACCTGTTTTGCTCAGAAGAAATGCCATCTAGTGATGATGAGGCTACTGCTG
ACTCTCAACATTCTACTCCTCCAAAAAAGAAGAGAAAGGTAGAAGACCCCAAGGACTTTCCTTCAGAATT
GCTAAGTTTTTTGAGTCATGCTGTGTTTAGTAATAGAACTCTTGCTTGCTTTGCTATTTACACCACAAAG
GAAAAAGCTGCACTGCTATACAAGAAAATTATGGAAAAATATTCTGTAACCTTTATAAGTAGGCATAACA
GTTATAATCATAACATACTGTTTTTTCTTACTCCACACAGGCATAGAGTGTCTGCTATTAATAACTATGC
TCAAAAATTGTGTACCTTTAGCTTTTTAATTTGTAAAGGGGTTAATAAGGAATATTTGATGTATAGTGCC
TTGACTAGAGATCATAATCAGCCATACCACATTTGTAGAGGTTTTACTTGCTTTAAAAAACCTCCCACAC
CTCCCCCTGAACCTGAAACATAAAATGAATGCAATTGTTGTTGTTAACTTGTTTATTGCAGCTTATAATG
GTTACAAATAAAGCAATAGCATCACAAATTTCACAAATAAAGCATTTTTTTCACTGCATTCTAGTTGTGG
TTTGTCCAAACTCATCAATGTATCTTATCATGTCTGGATCAACTGGATAACTCAAGCTAACCAAAATCAT
CCCAAACTTCCCACCCCATACCCTATTACCACTGCCAATTACCTGTGGTTTCATTTACTCTAAACCTGTG
ATTCCTCTGAATTATTTTCATTTTAAAGAAATTGTATTTGTTAAATATGTACTACAAACTTAGTAGTTGG
AAGGGCTAATTCACTCCCAAAGAAGACAAGATATCCTTGATCTGTGGATCTACCACACACAAGGCTACTT
CCCTGATTAGCAGAACTACACACCAGGGCCAGGGGTCAGATATCCACTGACCTTTGGATGGTGCTACAAG
CTAGTACCAGTTGAGCCAGATAAGGTAGAAGAGGCCAATAAAGGAGAGAACACCAGCTTGTTACACCCTG
TGAGCCTGCATGGGATGGATGACCCGTAGAGAGAAGTGTTAGAGTGGAGGTTTGACAGCCGCCTAGCATT
TCATCACGTGGCCCGAGAGCTGCATCCGGAGTACTTCAAGAACTGCTGATATCGAGCTTGCTACAAGGGA
CTTTCCGCTGGGGACTTTCCAGGGAGGCGTGGCCTGGGCGGGACTGGGGAGTGGCGAGCCCTCAGATCCT
GCATATAAGCAGCTGCTTTTTGCCTGTACTGGGTCTCTCTGGTTAGACCAGATCTGAGCCTGGGAGCTCT
CTGGCTAACTAGGGAACCCACTGCTTAAGCCTCAATAAAGCTTGCCTTGAGTGCTTCAAGTAGTGTGTGC
CCGTCTGTTGTGTGACTCTGGTAACTAGAGATCCCTCAGACCCTTTTAGTCAGTGTGGAAAATCTCTAGC
AGTGGCGCCCGAACAGGGACTTGAAAGCGAAAGGGAAACCAGAGGAGCTCTCTCGACGCAGGACTCGGCT
TGCTGAAGCGCGCACGGCAAGAGGCGAGGGGCGGCGACTGGTGAGTACGCCAAAAATTTTGACTAGCGGA
GGCTAGAAGGAGAGAGATGGGTGCGAGAGCGTCAGTATTAAGCGGGGGAGAATTAGATCGCGATGGGAAA
AAATTCGGTTAAGGCCAGGGGGAAAGAAAAAATATAAATTAAAACATATAGTATGGGCAAGCAGGGAGCT
AGAACGATTCGCAGTTAATCCTGGCCTGTTAGAAACATCAGAAGGCTGTAGACAAATACTGGGACAGCTA
CAACCATCCCTTCAGACAGGATCAGAAGAACTTAGATCATTATATAATACAGTAGCAACCCTCTATTGTG
TGCATCAAAGGATAGAGATAAAAGACACCAAGGAAGCTTTAGACAAGATAGAGGAAGAGCAAAACAAAAG
TAAGACCACCGCACAGCAAGCGGCCGGCCGCTGATCTTCAGACCTGGAGGAGGAGATATGAGGGACAATT
GGAGAAGTGAATTATATAAATATAAAGTAGTAAAAATTGAACCATTAGGAGTAGCACCCACCAAGGCAAA
GAGAAGAGTGGTGCAGAGAGAAAAAAGAGCAGTGGGAATAGGAGCTTTGTTCCTTGGGTTCTTGGGAGCA
GCAGGAAGCACTATGGGCGCAGCGTCAATGACGCTGACGGTACAGGCCAGACAATTATTGTCTGGTATAG
TGCAGCAGCAGAACAATTTGCTGAGGGCTATTGAGGCGCAACAGCATCTGTTGCAACTCACAGTCTGGGG
CATCAAGCAGCTCCAGGCAAGAATCCTGGCTGTGGAAAGATACCTAAAGGATCAACAGCTCCTGGGGATT
TGGGGTTGCTCTGGAAAACTCATTTGCACCACTGCTGTGCCTTGGAATGCTAGTTGGAGTAATAAATCTC
TGGAACAGATTTGGAATCACACGACCTGGATGGAGTGGGACAGAGAAATTAACAATTACACAAGCTTAAT
ACACTCCTTAATTGAAGAATCGCAAAACCAGCAAGAAAAGAATGAACAAGAATTATTGGAATTAGATAAA
TGGGCAAGTTTGTGGAATTGGTTTAACATAACAAATTGGCTGTGGTATATAAAATTATTCATAATGATAG
TAGGAGGCTTGGTAGGTTTAAGAATAGTTTTTGCTGTACTTTCTATAGTGAATAGAGTTAGGCAGGGATA
TTCACCATTATCGTTTCAGACCCACCTCCCAACCCCGAGGGGACCCGACAGGCCCGAAGGAATAGAAGAA
GAAGGTGGAGAGAGAGACAGAGACAGATCCATTCGATTAGTGAACGGATCTCGACGGTATCGCCAAATGG
CAGTATTCATCCACAATTTTAAAAGAAAAGGGGGGATTGGGGGGTACAGTGCAGGGGAAAGAATAGTAGA
CATAATAGCAACAGACATACAAACTAAAGAATTACAAAAACAAATTACAAAAATTCAAAATTTTCGGGTT
TATTACAGGGACAGCAGAGATCCAGTTTGGATCGATAAGCTTGATATCGAATTCGGAGCACTGTCCTCCG
AACGTCGGAGCACTGTCCTCCGAACGTCGGAGCACTGTCCTCCGAACGTCGGAGCACTGTCCTCCGAACG
GAGCATGTCCTCCGAACGTCGGAGCACTGTCCTCCGAACGACTAGTTAGGCGTGTACGGTGGGAGGCCTA
TATAAGCAGAGCTCGTTTAGTGAACCGTCAGATCGCCTGGAGACGCCATCCACGCTGTTTTGACCTCCAT
AGAAGACACCGGGACCGATCCAGCCTCTCGACATTCGTTGGATCGCCGCCATGCCGCCCTCGGGGCTGCG
GCTACTGCCGCTTCTGCTCCCACTCCCGTGGCTTCTAGTGCTGACGCCCGGGAGGCCAGCCGCGGGACTC
TCCACCTGCAAGACCATCGACATGGAGCTGGTGAAACGGAAGCGCATCGAAGCCATCCGTGGCCAGATCC
TGTCCAAACTAAGGCTCGCCAGTCCCCCAAGCCAGGGGGAGGTACCGCCCGGCCCGCTGCCCGAGGCGGT
GCTCGCTTTGTACAACAGCACCCGCGACCGGGTGGCAGGCGAGAGCGCCGACCCAGAGCCGGAGCCCGAA
GCGGACTACTATGCTAAAGAGGTCACCCGCGTGCTAATGGTGGACCGCAACAACGCCATCTATGAGAAAA
CCAAAGACATCTCACACAGTATATATATGTTCTTCAATACGTCAGACATTCGGGAAGCAGTGCCCGAACC
CCCATTGCTGTCCCGTGCAGAGCTGCGCTTGCAGAGATTAAAATCAAGTGTGGAGCAACATGTGGAACTC
TACCAGAAATATAGCAACAATTCCTGGCGTTACCTTGGTAACCGGCTGCTGACCCCCACTGATACGCCTG
AGTGGCTGTCTTTTGACGTCACTGGAGTTGTACGGCAGTGGCTGAACCAAGGAGACGGAATACAGGGCTT
TCGATTCAGCGCTCACTCGTCTTCCGACAGCAAAGATAACAAACTCCACGTGGAAATCAACGGGATCAGC
CCCAAACGTCGGGGCGACCTGGGCACCATCCATGACATGAACCGGCCCTTCCTGCTCCTCATGGCCACCC
CCCTGGAAAGGGCCCAGCACCTGCACAGCTCACGGCACCGGAGAGCCCTGGATACCAACTATTGCTTCAG
CTCCACAGAGAAGAACTGCTGTGTGCGGCAGCTGTACATTGACTTTAGGAAGGACCTGGGTTGGAAGTGG
ATCCACGAGCCCAAGGGCTACCATGCCAACTTCTGTCTGGGACCCTGCCCCTATATTTGGAGCCTGGACA
CACAGTACAGCAAGGTCCTTGCCCTCTACAACCAACACAACCCGGGCGCTTCGGCGTCACCGTGCTGCGT
GCCGCAGGCTTTGGAGCCACTGCCCATCGTCTACTACGTGGGTCGCAAGCCCAAGGTGGAGCAGTTGTCC
AACATGATTGTGCGCTCCTGCAAGTGCAGCTGAGATCCTTGACTTGCGGCCCCCCTCTCCCTCCCCCCCC
CCTAACGTTACTGGCCGAAGCCGCTTGGAATAAGGCCGGTGTGCGTTTGTCTATATGTTATTTTCCACCA
TATTGCCGTCTTTTGGCAATGTGAGGGCCCGGAAACCTGGCCCTGTCTTCTTGACGAGCATTCCTAGGGG
TCTTTCCCCTCTCGCCAAAGGAATGCAAGGTCTGTTGAATGTCGTGAAGGAAGCAGTTCCTCTGGAAGCT
TCTTGAAGACAAACAACGTCTGTAGCGACCCTTTGCAGGCAGCGGAACCCCCCACCTGGCGACAGGTGCC
TCTGCGGCCAAAAGCCACGTGTATAAGATACACCTGCAAAGGCGGCACAACCCCAGTGCCACGTTGTGAG
TTGGATAGTTGTGGAAAGAGTCAAATGGCTCTCCTCAAGCGTATTCAACAAGGGGCTGAAGGATGCCCAG
AAGGTACCCCATTGTATGGGATCTGATCTGGGGCCTCGGTGCACATGCTTTACATGTGTTTAGTCGAGGT
TAAAAAAACGTCTAGGCCCCCCGAACCACGGGGACGTGGTTTTCCTTTGAAAAACACGATGATAAATGAG
CGCTGGCGGGTCCATGGTGAGCAAGGGCGAGGAGGATAACATGGCCATCATCAAGGAGTTCATGCGCTTC
AAGGTGCACATGGAGGGCTCCGTGAACGGCCACGAGTTCGAGATCGAGGGCGAGGGCGAGGGCCGCCCCT
ACGAGGGCACCCAGACCGCCAAGCTGAAGGTGACCAAGGGTGGCCCCCTGCCCTTCGCCTGGGACATCCT
GTCCCCTCAGTTCATGTACGGCTCCAAGGCCTACGTGAAGCACCCCGCCGACATCCCCGACTACTTGAAG
CTGTCCTTCCCCGAGGGCTTCAAGTGGGAGCGCGTGATGAACTTCGAGGACGGCGGCGTGGTGACCGTGA
CCCAGGACTCCTCCCTGCAGGACGGCGAGTTCATCTACAAGGTGAAGCTGCGCGGCACCAACTTCCCCTC
CGACGGCCCCGTAATGCAGAAGAAGACCATGGGCTGGGAGGCCTCCTCCGAGCGGATGTACCCCGAGGAC
GGCGCCCTGAAGGGCGAGATCAAGCAGAGGCTGAAGCTGAAGGACGGCGGCCACTACGACGCTGAGGTCA
AGACCACCTACAAGGCCAAGAAGCCCGTGCAGCTGCCCGGCGCCTACAACGTCAACATCAAGTTGGACAT
CACCTCCCACAACGAGGACTACACCATCGTGGAACAGTACGAACGCGCCGAGGGCCGCCACTCCACCGGC
GGCATGGACGAGCTGTACAAGTAGGGCCGCAACTCCCACCTGCAACATGCGTGACTGACTGAGGCCGCGA
CTCTAGAGTCGACCTGCACGAGGTTAACGAATTCTACCGGGTAGGGGAGGCGCTTTTCCCAAGGCAGTCT
GGAGCATGCGCTTTAGCAGCCCCGCTGGGCACTTGGCGCTACACAAGTGGCCTCTGGCCTCGCACACATT
CCACATCCACCGGTAGGCGCCAACCGGCTCCGTTCTTTGGTGGCCCCTTCGCGCCACCTTCTACTCCTCC
CCTAGTCAGGAAGTTCCCCCCCGCCCCGCAGCTCGCGTCGTGCAGGACGTGACAAATGGAAGTAGCACGT
CTCACTAGTCTCGTGCAGATGGACAGCACCGCTGAGCAATGGAAGCGGGTAGGCCTTTGGGGCAGCGGCC
AATAGCAGCTTTGCTCCTTCGCTTTCTGGGCTCAGAGGCTGGGAAGGGGTGGGTCCGGGGGCGGGCTCAG
GGGCGGGGCGGGCGCCCGAAGGTCCTCCGGAGGCCCGGCATTCTGCACGCTTCAAAAGCGCACGTCTGCC
GCGCTGTTCTCCTCTTCCTCATCTCCGGGCCTTTCGACCTGCAGCCCAAGCTTACCATGAGCGAGCTGAT
TAAGGAGAACATGCACATGAAGCTGTACATGGAGGGCACCGTGGACAACCATCACTTCAAGTGCACATCC
GAGGGCGAAGGCAAGCCCTACGAGGGCACCCAGACCATGAGAATCAAGGTGGTCGAGGGCGGCCCTCTCC
CCTTCGCCTTCGACATCCTGGCTACTAGCTTCCTCTACGGCAGCAAGACCTTCATCAACCACACCCAGGG
CATCCCCGACTTCTTCAAGCAGTCCTTCCCTGAGGGCTTCACATGGGAGAGAGTCACCACATACGAAGAC
GGGGGCGTGCTGACCGCTACCCAGGACACCAGCCTCCAGGACGGCTGCCTCATCTACAACGTCAAGATCA
GAGGGGTGAACTTCACATCCAACGGCCCTGTGATGCAGAAGAAAACACTCGGCTGGGAGGCCTTCACCGA
GACGCTGTACCCCGCTGACGGCGGCCTGGAAGGCAGAAACGACATGGCCCTGAAGCTCGTGGGCGGGAGC
CATCTGATCGCAAACATCAAGACCACATATAGATCCAAGAAACCCGCTAAGAACCTCAAGATGCCTGGCG
TCTACTATGTGGACTACAGACTGGAAAGAATCAAGGAGGCCAACAACGAGACCTACGTCGAGCAGCACGA
GGTGGCAGTGGCCAGATACTGCGACCTCCCTAGCAAACTGGGGCACAAGCTTAATTAATGCAGGCATGCA
AGCTTGATATCAAGCTTATCGATAATCAACCTCTGGATTACAAAATTTGTGAAAGATTGACTGGTATTCT
TAACTATGTTGCTCCTTTTACGCTATGTGGATACGCTGCTTTAATGCCTTTGTATCATGCTATTGCTTCC
CGTATGGCTTTCATTTTCTCCTCCTTGTATAAATCCTGGTTGCTGTCTCTTTATGAGGAGTTGTGGCCCG
TTGTCAGGCAACGTGGCGTGGTGTGCACTGTGTTTGCTGACGCAACCCCCACTGGTTGGGGCATTGCCAC
CACCTGTCAGCTCCTTTCCGGGACTTTCGCTTTCCCCCTCCCTATTGCCACGGCGGAACTCATCGCCGCC
TGCCTTGCCCGCTGCTGGACAGGGGCTCGGCTGTTGGGCACTGACAATTCCGTGGTGTTGTCGGGGAAAT
CATCGTCCTTTCCTTGGCTGCTCGCCTGTGTTGCCACCTGGATTCTGCGCGGGACGTCCTTCTGCTACGT
CCCTTCGGCCCTCAATCCAGCGGACCTTCCTTCCCGCGGCCTGCTGCCGGCTCTGCGGCCTCTTCCGCGT
CTT
Features (pLannotate 1.2.2; 37 found; start..end, strand, type, name):
     50..72      +  misc_feature   MCS (fragment): pBluescript multiple cloning site
     89..157     +  CDS            nef (fragment): NEF_HV1Z2 - Experimental evidence at protein level: Swiss-Prot protein existence level 1. Extracellular Nef protein targets CD4(+) T-lymphocytes for apoptosis by interacting with CXCR4 surface receptors. From Human immunodeficiency virus type 1 group M subtype D (isolate Z2/CDC-Z34) (HIV-1).
    159..392     +  LTR            3' LTR (ΔU3): self-inactivating 3' long terminal repeat (LTR) from HIV-1
    417..435     -  promoter       SP6 promoter: promoter for bacteriophage SP6 RNA polymerase
    663..942     +  CDS            TcR (fragment): tetracycline efflux protein; tet; confers resistance to tetracycline
    943..991     -  misc_feature   bom (fragment): basis of mobility region from pBR322
   1093..1128    -  CDS            rop (fragment): Rop protein, which maintains plasmids at low copy number; rop
   1223..1327    +  promoter       AmpR promoter: bla
   1328..2188    +  CDS            AmpR: β-lactamase; bla; confers resistance to ampicillin, carbenicillin, and related antibiotics
   2359..2947    +  rep_origin     ori: high-copy-number ColE1/pMB1/pBR322/pUC origin of replication
   3130..3186    +  CDS            lacI (fragment): lac repressor; lacI; The lac repressor binds to the lac operator to inhibit transcription in E. coli. This inhibition can be relieved by adding lactose or isopropyl-β-D-thiogalactopyranoside (IPTG).
   3193..3522    +  promoter       SV40 promoter: SV40 enhancer and early promoter
   3722..3841    +  CDS            gpt (fragment): XGPT_ECOLI - Also known as gpp, gxu. Experimental evidence at protein level: Swiss-Prot protein existence level 1. Purine salvage pathway enzyme that catalyzes the transfer of the ribosyl-5-phosphate group from 5-phospho-alpha-D-ribose 1- diphosphate (PRPP) to the N9 position of the 6-oxopurines guanine and xanthine to form the corresponding ribonucleotides GMP (guanosine 5'- monophosphate) and XMP (xanthosine 5'-monophosphate), with the release of PPi. To a lesser extent, also acts on hypoxanthine (PubMed:9100006, PubMed:3886014). Does not ribophosphorylate adenine (PubMed:3886014). From Esch
   3841..4176    +  CDS            gpt (fragment): XGPT_ECOLI - Also known as gpp, gxu. Experimental evidence at protein level: Swiss-Prot protein existence level 1. Purine salvage pathway enzyme that catalyzes the transfer of the ribosyl-5-phosphate group from 5-phospho-alpha-D-ribose 1- diphosphate (PRPP) to the N9 position of the 6-oxopurines guanine and xanthine to form the corresponding ribonucleotides GMP (guanosine 5'- monophosphate) and XMP (xanthosine 5'-monophosphate), with the release of PPi. To a lesser extent, also acts on hypoxanthine (PubMed:9100006, PubMed:3886014). Does not ribophosphorylate adenine (PubMed:3886014). From Esch
   4271..4576    +  CDS            frsA (fragment): FRSA_ECOLI - Also known as yafA. Experimental evidence at protein level: Swiss-Prot protein existence level 1. Catalyzes the hydrolysis of esters (PubMed:15808744). Displays esterase activity toward pNP-butyrate (PubMed:15808744). May stimulate mixed-acid fermentation by acting as a fermentation/respiration switch that down-regulates respiration and up- regulates fermentation rates (PubMed:15169777). From Escherichia coli (strain K12).
   4580..4654    +  CDS            small t antigen (fragment): SV40 (simian virus 40) small t antigen
   4656..4721    +  intron         small t intron: SV40 (simian virus 40) small t antigen intron
   4851..4871    +  CDS            SV40 NLS: nuclear localization signal of SV40 (simian virus 40) large T antigen
   5190..5273    +  CDS            large T antigen (fragment): large T antigen from SV40 (simian virus 40)
   5296..5430    +  polyA_signal   SV40 poly(A) signal: SV40 polyadenylation signal
   5597..5926    +  CDS            nef (fragment): NEF_HV1BR - Experimental evidence at protein level: Swiss-Prot protein existence level 1. Extracellular Nef protein targets CD4(+) T-lymphocytes for apoptosis by interacting with CXCR4 surface receptors (PubMed:14990729). From Human immunodeficiency virus type 1 group M subtype B (isolate BRU/LAI) (HIV-1).
   5974..6231    +  LTR            5' LTR (truncated): truncated 5' long terminal repeat (LTR) from HIV-1
   6278..6403    +  misc_feature   HIV-1 Ψ: packaging signal of human immunodeficiency virus type 1
   6387..6725    +  CDS            HIV-1 gag (fragment): gag protein from human immunodeficiency virus 1; gag
   6900..7133    +  misc_feature   RRE: The Rev response element (RRE) of HIV-1 allows for Rev-dependent mRNA export from the nucleus to the cytoplasm.
   7510..7610    +  CDS            Rev (fragment): human immunodeficiency virus 1 (HIV-1) Rev protein; rev; enhances nuclear export of unspliced and incompletely spliced viral mRNAs
   7647..7764    +  misc_feature   cPPT/CTS: central polypurine tract and central termination sequence of HIV-1
   7801..7824    -  misc_feature   MCS (fragment): pBluescript multiple cloning site
   7957..7993    +  promoter       minimal CMV promoter (fragment): human cytomegalovirus (CMV) immediate early promoter
   8101..9270    +  CDS            Tgfb1: TGFB1_MOUSE - Experimental evidence at protein level: Swiss-Prot protein existence level 1. [Transforming growth factor beta-1]: Multifunctional protein that regulates the growth and differentiation of various cell types and is involved in various processes, such as normal development, immune function, microglia function and responses to neurodegeneration (PubMed:22781750, PubMed:29909984). Activation into mature form follows different steps: following cleavage of the proprotein in the Golgi apparatus, Latency-associated peptide (LAP) and Transforming growth factor beta-1 (TGF-beta-1) chains r
   9403..9865    +  misc_feature   IRES: internal ribosome entry site (IRES) of the encephalomyocarditis virus (EMCV)
   9884..10594   +  CDS            mCherry: monomeric derivative of DsRed fluorescent protein (Shaner et al., 2004) mammalian codon-optimized
  10641..10658   +  misc_feature   MCS (fragment): pUC18/19 multiple cloning site
  10679..11166   +  promoter       PGK promoter: mouse phosphoglycerate kinase 1 promoter
  11187..11888   +  CDS            TagBFP: monomeric blue fluorescent protein mammalian codon-optimized
  11906..11924   +  misc_feature   MCS (fragment): pBluescript multiple cloning site
  11924..49      +  misc_feature   WPRE (across the origin): woodchuck hepatitis virus posttranscriptional regulatory element
