[The description below was written by a language model from this plasmid's Addgene catalogue record and pLannotate feature annotations shown in this document.]
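Description:
pHR-GAL4-UAS-activemTGFb1-IRES-mCherry-PGK-BFP is a 12.5 kb HIV-1-based lentiviral transfer plasmid built on the pHR backbone for mammalian expression. It serves as a response element for synNotch receptors that release a Gal4 DNA-binding domain–VP64 transcription factor. In bacteria it is maintained through a high-copy ColE1/pUC-type origin and selected with ampicillin (AmpR). The backbone also carries legacy pieces typical of pHR vectors, including an SV40 promoter, gpt fragments and SV40 small t/large T and poly(A) sequences, which lie outside the packaged region. The viral portion contains a truncated 5' LTR, the Ψ packaging signal with a gag fragment, the RRE for Rev-dependent nuclear export, the cPPT/CTS, a WPRE to boost transcript expression, and a self-inactivating ΔU3 3' LTR.

The payload has two cassettes. The first is the inducible unit. A minimal CMV promoter fragment is annotated, and the construct name indicates it is preceded by Gal4 UAS sites, although these are not annotated in the feature table. This promoter drives a TGFβ1 coding sequence described as an active, membrane-associated form derived from a synthesised fragment. An EMCV IRES and mCherry follow, so cells in which the synNotch receptor has been triggered produce TGFβ1 and red fluorescence from one transcript. The catalogue lists the insert as human TGFB1, whereas the automated annotation matched it best to mouse Tgfb1, and the record does not resolve this difference. It also does not describe how the protein is made active or membrane-bound. The second cassette is a mouse PGK promoter driving TagBFP constitutively, which marks transduced cells regardless of receptor activity. The associated work concerns engineered suppressor T cells that deliver immunoprotective factors locally upon antigen recognition.
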