Addgene plasmid #223213: pHR-GAL4-UAS-activemTGFb1-IRES-mCherry-PGK-BFP
Purpose: Lentiviral vector - mCherry reporter and TGFb1 for Gal4DBDVP64 synNotch receptors with a constitutive BFP
Depositing lab: Wendell Lim. Depositing organization: University of California, San Francisco (UCSF). Publication: Engineering synthetic suppressor T cells that execute locally targeted immunoprotective programs. Reddy NR, Maachi H, Xiao Y, Simic MS, Yu W, Tonai Y, Cabanillas DA, Serrano-Wu E, Pauerstein PT, Tamaki W, Allen GM, Parent AV, Hebrok M, Lim WA. Science. 2024 Dec 6;386(6726):eadl4793. doi: 10.1126/science.adl4793. Epub 2024 Dec 6. PubMed 39636990.
Backbone
  Vector backbone: pHR
  Backbone manufacturer: Ron Vale (Addgene # 60906)
  Vector type: Mammalian Expression, Lentiviral
Growth in bacteria
  Bacterial resistance: Ampicillin, 100 μg/mL
  Growth temperature: 37°C
  Growth strain: NEB Stable
  Copy number: High Copy
Gene/Insert
  Gene/Insert name: TGFb1 active - membrane
  Species: H. sapiens (human)
  Entrez Gene: TGFB1 (a.k.a. CED, DPD1, IBDIMDE, LAP, TGF-beta1, TGFB, TGFbeta)
Terms and licenses: Academic/Nonprofit Terms; Industry Terms: Not Available to Industry
Depositor comments: Created with gblock of active membrane TGFb1 (WT)
How to cite: pHR-GAL4-UAS-activemTGFb1-IRES-mCherry-PGK-BFP was a gift from Wendell Lim (Addgene plasmid # 223213 ; http://n2t.net/addgene:223213 ; RRID:Addgene_223213)
